>Addgene plasmid #25032 | pT7-EGFP-C1-HsEDC3 | depositor full sequence | sequence record 11550 | Author sequence
GAGTTCCGCGTTACATAACTTACGGTAAATGGCCCGCCTGGCTGACCGCCCAACGACCCCCGCCCATTGA
CGTCAATAATGACGTATGTTCCCATAGTAACGCCAATAGGGACTTTCCATTGACGTCAATGGGTGGAGTA
TTTACGGTAAACTGCCCACTTGGCAGTACATCAAGTGTATCATATGCCAAGTACGCCCCCTATTGACGTC
AATGACGGTAAATGGCCCGCCTGGCATTATGCCCAGTACATGACCTTATGGGACTTTCCTACTTGGCAGT
ACATCTACGTATTAGTCATCGCTATTACCATGGTGATGCGGTTTTGGCAGTACATCAATGGGCGTGGATA
GCGGTTTGACTCACGGGGATTTCCAAGTCTCCACCCCATTGACGTCAATGGGAGTTTGTTTTGGCACCAA
AATCAACGGGACTTTCCAAAATGTCGTAACAACTCCGCCCCATTGACGCAAATGGGCGGTAGGCGTGTAC
GGTGGGAGGTCTATATAAGCAGAGCTCTCTGGCTAACTAGAGAACCCACTGCTTACTGGCTTATCGAAAT
TAATACGACTCACTATAGGGAGACCCAAGCTCTAGCGCTACCGGTCGCCACCATGGTGAGCAAGGGCGAG
GAGCTGTTCACCGGGGTGGTGCCCATCCTGGTCGAGCTGGACGGCGACGTAAACGGCCACAAGTTCAGCG
TGTCCGGCGAGGGCGAGGGCGATGCCACCTACGGCAAGCTGACCCTGAAGTTCATCTGCACCACCGGCAA
GCTGCCCGTGCCCTGGCCCACCCTCGTGACCACCCTGACCTACGGCGTGCAGTGCTTCAGCCGCTACCCC
GACCACATGAAGCAGCACGACTTCTTCAAGTCCGCCATGCCCGAAGGCTACGTCCAGGAGCGCACCATCT
TCTTCAAGGACGACGGCAACTACAAGACCCGCGCCGAGGTGAAGTTCGAGGGCGACACCCTGGTGAACCG
CATCGAGCTGAAGGGCATCGACTTCAAGGAGGACGGCAACATCCTGGGGCACAAGCTGGAGTACAACTAC
AACAGCCACAACGTCTATATCATGGCCGACAAGCAGAAGAACGGCATCAAGGTGAACTTCAAGATCCGCC
ACAACATCGAGGACGGCAGCGTGCAGCTCGCCGACCACTACCAGCAGAACACCCCCATCGGCGACGGCCC
CGTGCTGCTGCCCGACAACCACTACCTGAGCACCCAGTCCGCCCTGAGCAAAGACCCCAACGAGAAGCGC
GATCACATGGTCCTGCTGGAGTTCGTGACCGCCGCCGGGATCACTCTCGGCATGGACGAGCTGTACAAGT
CCGGACTCAGATCCATGGCTACAGATTGGCTGGGAAGTATTGTGTCCATCAATTGTGGAGATAGCTTGGG
TGTCTATCAGGGAAGAGTGTCAGCTGTGGATCAGGTCAGCCAGACCATTTCTCTCACCCGGCCTTTCCAT
AATGGAGTGAAGTGTCTTGTTCCAGAAGTCACCTTCAGGGCAGGTGACATTACGGAGTTAAAAATTCTGG
AGATACCAGGACCTGGAGACAACCAACATTTTGGAGACCTTCATCAAACAGAATTAGGCCCCTCTGGTGC
TGGCTGCCAAGTGGGCATCAATCAGAATGGCACAGGCAAGTTTGTCAAGAAGCCAGCCTCTTCCAGCAGT
GCCCCTCAGAATATCCCTAAGAGGACAGATGTGAAGAGCCAGGATGTTGCCGTTTCCCCGCAGCAGCAAC
AGTGCTCAAAGAGCTATGTCGACAGGCACATGGAATCCTTGAGTCAGTCCAAAAGTTTCCGTCGTCGGCA
CAACTCCTGGTCATCTAGTAGCAGGCACCCAAATCAGGCAACTCCCAAGAAAAGTGGTTTAAAGAATGGC
CAGATGAAGAATAAAGATGACGAGTGCTTCGGGGATGATATTGAGGAGATCCCAGACACAGATTTTGATT
TTGAAGGGAACCTGGCTCTTTTTGACAAGGCAGCTGTGTTTGAGGAGATTGATACCTATGAAAGGAGAAG
TGGTACCCGTTCCCGGGGCATCCCAAATGAAAGGCCCACTCGGTACCGCCATGATGAGAACATCTTGGAG
TCCGAGCCCATTGTCTATCGACGGATCATAGTGCCCCACAACGTGAGCAAGGAGTTCTGCACGGACTCTG
GCCTGGTTGTCCCAAGTATTTCCTATGAGCTGCATAAAAAGCTGTTGTCCGTGGCTGAGAAGCATGGGCT
GACCCTTGAGCGGAGACTGGAGATGACAGGTGTGTGTGCCAGTCAGATGGCACTGACCCTCCTCGGAGGA
CCTAACAGGTTGAATCCCAAAAATGTTCACCAGAGGCCTACAGTGGCTCTACTGTGTGGACCTCATGTGA
AGGGGGCTCAGGGTATCAGCTGTGGAAGGCACCTAGCCAACCATGATGTCCAGGTCATCCTTTTCCTGCC
CAATTTTGTCAAGATGTTGGAATCTATCACCAATGAGCTGTCGCTCTTCAGCAAGACCCAAGGCCAACAA
GTGTCTAGCCTCAAAGATCTGCCCACTAGCCCTGTGGACCTGGTCATCAACTGCCTGGATTGCCCTGAGA
ACGTCTTCCTGCGCGATCAACCCTGGTACAAGGCAGCTGTGGCCTGGGCCAACCAGAACCGGGCACCAGT
ACTCAGCATAGACCCTCCTGTGCATGAAGTCGAACAGGGCATTGATGCCAAATGGTCACTGGCACTGGGC
CTGCCTCTGCCACTGGGGGAGCACGCAGGCCGTATCTATTTGTGCGACATTGGCATTCCCCAGCAGGTCT
TCCAGGAGGTGGGCATCAACTACCACTCGCCCTTTGGCTGCAAGTTTGTTATCCCACTGCACTCTGCTTA
GGAATTCTGCAGTCGACGGTACCGCGGGCCCGGGATCCACCGGATCTAGATAACTGATCATAATCAGCCA
TACCACATTTGTAGAGGTTTTACTTGCTTTAAAAAACCTCCCACACCTCCCCCTGAACCTGAAACATAAA
ATGAATGCAATTGTTGTTGTTAACTTGTTTATTGCAGCTTATAATGGTTACAAATAAAGCAATAGCATCA
CAAATTTCACAAATAAAGCATTTTTTTCACTGCATTCTAGTTGTGGTTTGTCCAAACTCATCAATGTATC
TTAACGCGTAAATTGTAAGCGTTAATATTTTGTTAAAATTCGCGTTAAATTTTTGTTAAATCAGCTCATT
TTTTAACCAATAGGCCGAAATCGGCAAAATCCCTTATAAATCAAAAGAATAGACCGAGATAGGGT
[37 nt withheld, positions 3286-3322]
AAAGAACGTGGACTCCAACGTCAAAGG
[49 nt withheld, positions 3350-3398]
T
[91 nt withheld, positions 3400-3490]
G
[124 nt withheld, positions 3492-3615]
CAGGTGGCACTTTTCGGGGAAATGTGCGCGGAACCCCTATTTGTTTATTTTTCTAAATACATTCAAATAT
GTATCCGCTCATGAGACAATAACCCTGATAAATGCTTCAATAATATTGAAAAAGGAAGAGTCCTGAGGCG
GAAAGAACCAGCTGTGGAATGTGTGTCAGTTAGGGTGTGGAAAGTCCCCAGGCTCCCCAGCAGGCAGAAG
TATGCAAAGCATGCATCTCAATTAGTCAGCAACCAGGTGTGGAAAGTCCCCAGGCTCCCCAGCAGGCAGA
AGTATGCAAAGCATGCATCTCAATTAGTCAGCAACCATAGTCCCGCCCCTAACTCCGCCCATCCCGCCCC
TAACTCCGCCCAGTTCCGCCCATTCTCCGCCCCATGGCTGACTAATTTTTTTTATTTATGCAGAGGCCGA
GGCCGCCTCGGCCTCTGAGCTATTCCAGAAGTAGTGAGGAGGCTTTTTTGGAGGCCTAGGCTTTTGCAAA
GATCGATCAAGAGACAGGATGAGGATCGTTTCGCATGATTGAACAAGATGGATTGCACGCAGGTTCTCCG
GCCGCTTGGGTGGAGAGGCTATTCGGCTATGACTGGGCACAACAGACAATCGGCTGCTCTGATGCCGCCG
TGTTCCGGCTGTCAGCGCAGGGGCGCCCGGTTCTTTTTGTCAAGACCGACCTGTCCGGTGCCCTGAATGA
ACTGCAAGACGAGGCAGCGCGGCTATCGTGGCTGGCCACGACGGGCGTTCCTTGCGCAGCTGTGCTCGAC
GTTGTCACTGAAGCGGGAAGGGACTGGCTGCTATTGGGCGAAGTGCCGGGGCAGGATCTCCTGTCATCTC
ACCTTGCTCCTGCCGAGAAAGTATCCATCATGGCTGATGCAATGCGGCGGCTGCATACGCTTGATCCGGC
TACCTGCCCATTCGACCACCAAGCGAAACATCGCATCGAGCGAGCACGTACTCGGATGGAAGCCGGTCTT
GTCGATCAGGATGATCTGGACGAAGAGCATCAGGGGCTCGCGCCAGCCGAACTGTTCGCCAGGCTCAAGG
CGAGCATGCCCGACGGCGAGGATCTCGTCGTGACCCATGGCGATGCCTGCTTGCCGAATATCATGGTGGA
AAATGGCCGCTTTTCTGGATTCATCGACTGTGGCCGGCTGGGTGTGGCGGACCGCTATCAGGACATAGCG
TTGGCTACCCGTGATATTGCTGAAGAGCTTGGCGGCGAATGGGCTGACCGCTTCCTCGTGCTTTACGGTA
TCGCCGCTCCCGATTCGCAGCGCATCGCCTTCTATCGCCTTCTTGACGAGTTCTTCTGAGCGGGACTCTG
GGGTTCGAAATGACCGACCAAGCGACGCCCAACCTGCCATCACGAGATTTCGATTCCACCGCCGCCTTCT
ATGAAAGGTTGGGCTTCGGAATCGTTTTCCGGGACGCCGGCTGGATGATCCTCCAGCGCGGGGATCTCAT
GCTGGAGTTCTTCGCCCACCCTAGGGGGAGGCTAACTGAAACACGGAAGGAGACAATACCGGAAGGAACC
CGCGCTATGACGGCAATAAAAAGACAGAATAAAACGCACGGTGTTGGGTCGTTTGTTCATAAACGCGGGG
TTCGGTCCCAGGGCTGGCACTCTGTCGATACCCCACCGAGACCCCATTGGGGCCAATACGCCCGCGTTTC
TTCCTTTTCCCCACCCCACCCCCCAAGTTCGGGTGAAGGCCCAGGGCTCGCAGCCAACGTCGGGGCGGCA
GGCCCTGCCATAGCCTCAGGTTACTCATATATACTTTAGATTGATTTAAAACTTCATTTTTAATTTAAAA
GGATCTAGGTGAAGATCCTTTTTGATAATCTCATGACCAAAATCCCTTAACGTGAGTTTTCGTTCCACTG
AGCGTCAGACCCCGTAGAAAAGATCAAAGGATCTTCTTGAGATCCTTTTTTTCTGCGCGTAATCTGCTGC
TTGCAAACAAAAAAACCACCGCTACCAGCGGTGGTTTGTTTGCCGGATCAAGAGCTACCAACTCTTTTTC
CGAAGGTAACTGGCTTCAGCAGAGCGCAGATACCAAATACTGTCCTTCTAGTGTAGCCGTAGTTAGGCCA
CCACTTCAAGAACTCTGTAGCACCGCCTACATACCTCGCTCTGCTAATCCTGTTACCAGTGGCTGCTGCC
AGTGGCGATAAGTCGTGTCTTACCGGGTTGGACTCAAGACGATAGTTACCGGATAAGGCGCAGCGGTCGG
GCTGAACGGGGGGTTCGTGCACACAGCCCAGCTTGGAGCGAACGACCTACACCGAACTGAGATACCTACA
GCGTGAGCTATGAGAAAGCGCCACGCTTCCCGAAGGGAGAAAGGCGGACAGGTATCCGGTAAGCGGCAGG
GTCGGAACAGGAGAGCGCACGAGGGAGCTTCCAGGGGGAAACGCCTGGTATCTTTATAGTCCTGTCGGGT
TTCGCCACCTCTGACTTGAGCGTCGATTTTTGTGATGCTCGTCAGGGGGGCGGAGCCTATGGAAAAACGC
CAGCAACGCGGCCTTTTTACGGTTCCTGGCCTTTTGCTGGCCTTTTGCTCACATGTTCTTTCCTGCGTTA
TCCCCTGATTCTGTGGATAACCGTATTACCGCCATGCATTAGTTATTAATAGTAATCAATTACGGGGTCA
TTAGTTCATAGCCCATATATG
Features (pLannotate 1.2.2; 18 found; start..end, strand, type, name):
      9..312     +  enhancer       CMV enhancer: human cytomegalovirus immediate early enhancer
    313..516     +  promoter       CMV promoter: human cytomegalovirus (CMV) immediate early promoter
    512..545     +  LTR            5' LTR (truncated) (fragment): truncated 5' long terminal repeat (LTR) from HIV-1
    561..579     +  promoter       T7 promoter: promoter for bacteriophage T7 RNA polymerase
    613..1329    +  CDS            EGFP: EGFP is a basic (constitutively fluorescent) green fluorescent protein published in 1996, derived from Aequorea victoria. It is reported to be a rapidly-maturing weak dimer with moderate acid sensitivity.
   1345..2868    +  CDS            EDC3: EDC3_HUMAN - Also known as LSM16, YJDC, YJEFN2. Experimental evidence at protein level: Swiss-Prot protein existence level 1. Binds single-stranded RNA. Involved in the process of mRNA degradation and in the positive regulation of mRNA decapping. May play a role in spermiogenesis and oogenesis. From Homo sapiens (Human).
   2872..2908    +  misc_feature   MCS (fragment): multiple cloning site
   2925..3009    +  CDS            large T antigen (fragment): large T antigen from SV40 (simian virus 40)
   3032..3153    +  polyA_signal   SV40 poly(A) signal: SV40 polyadenylation signal
   3187..3615    -  rep_origin     f1 ori (sequence partly withheld): f1 bacteriophage origin of replication; arrow indicates direction of (+) strand synthesis
   3642..3746    +  promoter       AmpR promoter: bla
   3748..4105    +  promoter       SV40 promoter: SV40 enhancer and early promoter
   4140..4934    +  CDS            NeoR/KanR: aminoglycoside phosphotransferase from Tn5; aph(3')-II (or nptII); confers resistance to neomycin, kanamycin, and G418 (Geneticin®)
   4955..5107    +  CDS            ble (fragment): BLE_KLEPN - Experimental evidence at protein level: Swiss-Prot protein existence level 1. Binding protein with a strong affinity to the bleomycin family of antibiotics. Binds to CL990; an antimitotic-antibiotic compound. From Klebsiella pneumoniae.
   5166..5213    +  polyA_signal   HSV TK poly(A) signal: herpes simplex virus thymidine kinase polyadenylation signal (Cole and Stacy, 1985)
   5304..5320    -  polyA_signal   bGH poly(A) signal (fragment): bovine growth hormone polyadenylation signal
   5542..6130    +  rep_origin     ori: high-copy-number ColE1/pMB1/pBR322/pUC origin of replication
   6245..6296    +  enhancer       CMV enhancer (fragment): human cytomegalovirus immediate early enhancer
