[The description below was written by a language model from this plasmid's Addgene catalogue record and pLannotate feature annotations shown in this document.]
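Description:
pT7-EGFP-C1-HsEDC3 is a mammalian expression plasmid built on the pEGFP-C1 backbone that produces human EDC3 (enhancer of mRNA decapping 3, also known as LSM16 or YJDC) fused at its N terminus to EGFP. The full annotated sequence is about 6.3 kb. It is maintained in E. coli at high copy through a ColE1/pUC-type origin and also carries an f1 origin for single-stranded DNA production. A single NeoR/KanR (Tn5 aminoglycoside phosphotransferase) gene serves both hosts. A bacterial bla-type promoter drives it for kanamycin selection in E. coli, and the SV40 enhancer/early promoter with an HSV TK polyadenylation signal drives it for G418 selection of transfected mammalian cells.

The expression cassette begins with the human CMV immediate-early enhancer and promoter. A bacteriophage T7 promoter sits between the CMV promoter and the EGFP start, which accounts for the "pT7" in the name and would allow T7 polymerase-driven transcription of the same fusion, for example in vitro. The EGFP coding sequence is followed, after a short linker, by the roughly 1.5 kb EDC3 open reading frame. The insert was placed by restriction cloning through a fused BamHI/BglII junction (destroyed) at the 5′ end and a retained EcoRI site at the 3′ end. The remaining polylinker and the SV40 polyadenylation signal follow it. Several short annotated fragments (HIV-1 LTR, SV40 large T antigen, ble, bGH poly(A)) are most likely partial sequence matches within backbone regions rather than functional elements.

EDC3 binds single-stranded RNA and promotes mRNA decapping. The plasmid comes from work on the assembly of metazoan decapping complexes, so it suits localization and interaction studies of the GFP-tagged protein in human cells.
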