Addgene plasmid #25032: pT7-EGFP-C1-HsEDC3
Depositing lab: Elisa Izaurralde. Depositing organization: Max Planck Institute for Developmental Biology. Publication: DCP1 forms asymmetric trimers to assemble into active mRNA decapping complexes in metazoa. Tritschler F, Braun JE, Motz C, Igreja C, Haas G, Truffault V, Izaurralde E, Weichenrieder O. Proc Natl Acad Sci U S A. 2009 Dec 22. 106(51):21591-6. 10.1073/pnas.0909871106 PubMed 19966221.
Backbone
  Vector backbone: pEGFP-C1
  Backbone size w/o insert (bp): 4769
  Vector type: Mammalian Expression
  Selectable markers: Neomycin (select with G418)
Growth in bacteria
  Bacterial resistance: Kanamycin, 50 μg/mL
  Growth temperature: 37°C
  Growth strain: DH5alpha
  Growth instructions: Dh5 alpha or XL1-blue
  Copy number: High Copy
Gene/Insert
  Gene/Insert name: EDC3
  Species: H. sapiens (human)
  Insert size (bp): 1527
  GenBank ID: NM_025083
  Entrez Gene: EDC3 (a.k.a. LSM16, MRT50, YJDC, YJEFN2, hYjeF_N2-15q23)
  Tag / fusion protein: EGFP (N terminal on backbone)
  Cloning method: Restriction Enzyme; 5′ cloning site BamHI/BglII (destroyed during cloning); 3′ cloning site EcoRI (not destroyed)
  Sequencing primers: 5′ EGFP-C; 3′ SV40pA-R
Terms and licenses: Academic/Nonprofit Terms; Industry Terms: Not Available to Industry
How to cite: pT7-EGFP-C1-HsEDC3 was a gift from Elisa Izaurralde (Addgene plasmid # 25032 ; http://n2t.net/addgene:25032 ; RRID:Addgene_25032)
