>Addgene plasmid #25032 | pT7-EGFP-C1-HsEDC3 | addgene partial sequence | sequence record 31080 | 25032 with EGFP-C
TCAATTGTGGAGATAGCTTGGGTGTCTATCAGGGAAGAGTGTCAGCTGTGGATCAGGTCAGCCAGACCAT
TTCTCTCACCCGGCCTTTCCATAATGGAGTGAAGTGTCTTGTTCCAGAAGTCACCTTCAGGGCAGGTGAC
ATTACGGAGTTAAAAATTCTGGAGATACCAGGACCTGGAGACAACCAACATTTTGGAGACCTTCATCAAA
CAGAATTAGGCCCCTCTGGTGCTGGCTGCCAAGTGGGCATCAATCAGAATGGCACAGGCAAGTTTGTCAA
GAAGCCAGCCTCTTCCAGCAGTGCCCCTCAGAATATCCCTAAGAGGACAGATGTGAAGAGCCAGGATGTT
GCCGTTTCCCCGCAGCAGCAACAGTGCTCAAAGAGCTATGTCGACAGGCACATGGAATCCTTGAGTCAGT
CCAAAAGTTTCCGTCGTCGGCACAACTCCTGGTCATCTAGTAGCAGGCACCCAAATCAGGCAACTCCCAA
GAAAAGTGGTTTAAAGAATGGCCAGATGAAGAATAAAGATGACGAGTGCTTCGGGGATGATATTGAGGAG
ATCCCAGACACAGATTTTGATTTTGAAGGGAACCTGGCTCTTTTTGACAAGGCAGCTGTGTTTGAGGAGA
TTGATACCTATGAAAGGAGAAGTGGTACCCGTTCCCGGGGCATCCCAAATGAAAGGCCCACTCGGTACCG
CCATGATGAGAACATCTTGGAGTCCGAGCCCATTGTCTATCGACGGATCATAGTGCCCCACAACGTGAGC
AAGGAGTTCTGCACGGACTCTGGCCTGGTTGTCCCAAGTATTTCCTATGAGCTGCATAAAAAGCTGTTGT
CCGTGGCTGAGAAGCAT
